>Addgene plasmid #70201 | pBEST-p15A-J23114-deGFP-T500 (125p) | depositor full sequence | sequence record 125459 | pBEST-p15A-J23114-deGFP-T500 (125p) sequence 3273 bps
AATAATTTTGTTTAACTTTAAGAAGGAGATATACCATGGAGCTTTTCACTGGCGTTGTTCCCATCCTGGT
CGAGCTGGACGGCGACGTAAACGGCCACAAGTTCAGCGTGTCCGGCGAGGGCGAGGGCGATGCCACCTAC
GGCAAGCTGACCCTGAAGTTCATCTGCACCACCGGCAAGCTGCCCGTGCCCTGGCCCACCCTCGTGACCA
CCCTGACCTACGGCGTGCAGTGCTTCAGCCGCTACCCCGACCACATGAAGCAGCACGACTTCTTCAAGTC
CGCCATGCCCGAAGGCTACGTCCAGGAGCGCACCATCTTCTTCAAGGACGACGGCAACTACAAGACCCGC
GCCGAGGTGAAGTTCGAGGGCGACACCCTGGTGAACCGCATCGAGCTGAAGGGCATCGACTTCAAGGAGG
ACGGCAACATCCTGGGGCACAAGCTGGAGTACAACTACAACAGCCACAACGTCTATATCATGGCCGACAA
GCAGAAGAACGGCATCAAGGTGAACTTCAAGATCCGCCACAACATCGAGGACGGCAGCGTGCAGCTCGCC
GACCACTACCAGCAGAACACCCCCATCGGCGACGGCCCCGTGCTGCTGCCCGACAACCACTACCTGAGCA
CCCAGTCCGCCCTGAGCAAAGACCCCAACGAGAAGCGCGATCACATGGTCCTGCTGGAGTTCGTGACCGC
CGCCGGGATCTAACTCGAGCAAAGCCCGCCGAAAGGCGGGCTTTTCTGTGTCGACCGATGCCCTTGAGAG
CCTTCAACCCAGTCAGCTCCTTCCGGTGGGCGCGGGGCATGACTATCGTCGCCGCACTTATGACTGTCTT
CTTTATCATGCAACTCGTAGGACAGGTGCCGGCATGATAAGCTGTCAAACATGAGAATTACAACTTATAT
CGTATGGGGCTGACTTCAGGTGCTACATTTGAAGAGATAAATTGCACTGAAATCTAGAAATATTTTATCT
GATTAATAAGATGATCTTCTTGAGATCGTTTTGGTCTGCGCGTAATCTCTTGCTCTGAAAACGAAAAAAC
CGCCTTGCAGGGCGGTTTTTCGAAGGTTCTCTGAGCTACCAACTCTTTGAACCGAGGTAACTGGCTTGGA
GGAGCGCAGTCACCAAAACTTGTCCTTTCAGTTTAGCCTTAACCGGCGCATGACTTCAAGACTAACTCCT
CTAAATCAATTACCAGTGGCTGCTGCCAGTGGTGCTTTTGCATGTCTTTCCGGGTTGGACTCAAGACGAT
AGTTACCGGATAAGGCGCAGCGGTCGGACTGAACGGGGGGTTCGTGCATACAGTCCAGCTTGGAGCGAAC
TGCCTACCCGGAACTGAGTGTCAGGCGTGGAATGAGACAAACGCGGCCATAACAGCGGAATGACACCGGT
AAACCGAAAGGCAGGAACAGGAGAGCGCACGAGGGAGCCGCCAGGGGAAACGCCTGGTATCTTTATAGTC
CTGTCGGGTTTCGCCACCACTGATTTGAGCGTCAGATTTCGTGATGCTTGTCAGGGGGGCGGAGCCTATG
GAAAAACGGCTTTGCCGCGGCCCTCTCACTTCCCTGTTAAGTATCTTCCTGGCATCTTCCAGGAAATCTC
CGCCCCGTTCGTAAGCCATTTCCGCTCGCCGCAGTCGAACGACCGAGCGTAGCGAGTCAGTGAGCGAGGA
AGCGGAATATATCCTGTATCACATATTCTGCTGACGCACCGGTGCAGCCTTTTTTCTCCTGCCACATGAA
GCACTTCACTGACACCCTCATCAGTGCCAACATAGTAAGCCAGTATACACTCCGCTAGGGTCATGAGATT
ATCAAAAAGGATCTTCACCTAGATCCTTTTAAATTAAAAATGAAGTTTTAAATCAATCTAAAGTATATAT
GAGTAAACTTGGTCTGACAGTTACCAATGCTTAATCAGTGAGGCACCTATCTCAGCGATCTGTCTATTTC
GTTCATCCATAGTTGCCTGACTCCCCGTCGTGTAGATAACTACGATACGGGAGGGCTTACCATCTGGCCC
CAGTGCTGCAATGATACCGCGAGACCCACGCTCACCGGCTCCAGATTTATCAGCAATAAACCAGCCAGCC
GGAAGGGCCGAGCGCAGAAGTGGTCCTGCAACTTTATCCGCCTCCATCCAGTCTATTAATTGTTGCCGGG
AAGCTAGAGTAAGTAGTTCGCCAGTTAATAGTTTGCGCAACGTTGTTGCCATTGCTACAGGCATCGTGGT
GTCACGCTCGTCGTTTGGTATGGCTTCATTCAGCTCCGGTTCCCAACGATCAAGGCGAGTTACATGATCC
CCCATGTTGTGCAAAAAAGCGGTTAGCTCCTTCGGTCCTCCGATCGTTGTCAGAAGTAAGTTGGCCGCAG
TGTTATCACTCATGGTTATGGCAGCACTGCATAATTCTCTTACTGTCATGCCATCCGTAAGATGCTTTTC
TGTGACTGGTGAGTACTCAACCAAGTCATTCTGAGAATAGTGTATGCGGCGACCGAGTTGCTCTTGCCCG
GCGTCAATACGGGATAATACCGCGCCACATAGCAGAACTTTAAAAGTGCTCATCATTGGAAAACGTTCTT
CGGGGCGAAAACTCTCAAGGATCTTACCGCTGTTGAGATCCAGTTCGATGTAACCCACTCGTGCACCCAA
CTGATCTTCAGCATCTTTTACTTTCACCAGCGTTTCTGGGTGAGCAAAAACAGGAAGGCAAAATGCCGCA
AAAAAGGGAATAAGGGCGACACGGAAATGTTGAATACTCATACTCTTCCTTTTTCAATATTATTGAAGCA
TTTATCAGGGTTATTGTCTCATGAGCGGATACATATTTGAATGTATTTAGAAAAATAAACAAATAGGGGT
TCCGCGCACATTTCCCCGAAAAGTGCCACCTGACGTCTAAGAAACCATTATTATCATGACATTAACCTAT
AAAAATAGGCGTATCACGAGGCCCTTTCGTCTTCAAGAATTCTGGCGAATCCTCTGACCAGCCAGAAAAC
GACCTTTCTGTGGTGAAACCGGATGCTGCAATTCAGAGCGGCAGCAAGTGGGGGACAGCAGAAGACCTGA
CCGCCGCAGAGTGGATGTTTGACATGGTGAAGACTATCGCACCATCAGCCAGAAAACCGAATTTTGCTGG
GTGGGCTAACGATATCCGCCTGATGCGTGAACGTGACGGACGTAACCACCGCGACATGTGTGTGCTGTTC
CGCTGGGCATGCTTTATGGCTAGCTCAGTCCTAGGTACAATGCTAGCGCTAGC
Features (pLannotate 1.2.2; 10 found; start..end, strand, type, name):
      7..29      +  RBS            RBS: efficient ribosome binding site from bacteriophage T7 gene 10 (Olins and Rangwala, 1989)
     39..710     +  CDS            (3-F)Tyr-EGFP: (3-F)Tyr-EGFP is a basic (constitutively fluorescent) green fluorescent protein published in 2004, derived from Aequorea victoria.
    750..874     +  CDS            TcR (fragment): tetracycline efflux protein; tet; confers resistance to tetracycline
   1000..1544    +  rep_origin     p15A ori: Plasmids containing the medium-copy-number p15A origin of replication can be propagated in E. coli cells that contain a second plasmid with the ColE1 origin.
   1632..1687    +  rep_origin     RSF ori (fragment): Plasmids containing the RSF 1030 origin of replication can be propagated in E. coli cells that contain additional plasmids with compatible origins.
   1786..1807    -  misc_feature   bom (fragment): basis of mobility region from pBR322
   1911..2771    -  CDS            AmpR: β-lactamase; bla; confers resistance to ampicillin, carbenicillin, and related antibiotics
   2772..2876    -  promoter       AmpR promoter: bla
   2978..3253    +  CDS            O (fragment): VRPO_LAMBD - Protein inferred from homology: Swiss-Prot protein existence level 3. Necessary for the bidirectional replication of DNA. It interacts with the ori (origin of replication) region of the genome during the initiation of replication. From Escherichia phage lambda (Bacteriophage lambda).
   3239..3267    +  promoter       J23119 promoter (fragment): bacterial promoter (Registry of Standard Biological Parts BBa J23119)
