[The description below was written by a language model from this plasmid's Addgene catalogue record and pLannotate feature annotations shown in this document.]
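Description:
pBEST-p15A-J23114-deGFP-T500 (125p) is a small (about 3.3 kb) bacterial expression plasmid on the pBEST backbone, built as one member of a promoter panel for characterising constitutive promoter strength in an Escherichia coli based TX-TL cell-free transcription-translation system. It is propagated in E. coli and selected with ampicillin through a β-lactamase (AmpR) gene driven by its own bla promoter. As the name indicates, replication relies on a p15A origin, which the feature table confirms. p15A is generally regarded as a medium-copy origin compatible with ColE1-type plasmids, although the catalogue entry lists the plasmid as high copy. Short matches to an RSF origin, the pBR322 bom region, a tetracycline resistance gene and the lambda O gene are annotated only as fragments and appear to be backbone remnants rather than functional elements.

The payload is a simple reporter cassette that wraps around the numbering origin of the circular sequence. A short constitutive promoter near the end of the record is annotated as a partial match to J23119. By the construct name it is J23114, a variant from the same Anderson family of synthetic sigma-70 promoters. It is followed by a strong ribosome binding site derived from bacteriophage T7 gene 10 and the deGFP coding sequence, an EGFP-derived green fluorescent reporter that the annotation software matched to a related EGFP variant. The name indicates a T500 transcriptional terminator downstream, though this is not annotated in the table. The depositor notes that the strong untranslated region can select for mutations arising from overexpression. Fluorescence output from this plasmid, compared with sibling constructs carrying other promoters, gives a relative measure of promoter activity for prototyping synthetic circuits.
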