Addgene plasmid #70201: pBEST-p15A-J23114-deGFP-T500 (125p)
Purpose: Promoter panel
Depositing lab: Richard Murray. Depositing organization: California Institute of Technology. Publication: Linear DNA for rapid prototyping of synthetic biological circuits in an Escherichia coli based TX-TL cell-free system. Sun ZZ, Yeung E, Hayes CA, Noireaux V, Murray RM. ACS Synth Biol. 2014 Jun 20;3(6):387-97. doi: 10.1021/sb400131a. Epub 2013 Dec 4. PubMed 24303785.
Backbone
  Vector backbone: pBEST
Growth in bacteria
  Bacterial resistance: Ampicillin, 100 μg/mL
  Growth temperature: 37°C
  Growth strain: DH5alpha
  Growth instructions: Strong UTR -> be careful for overexpression mutations
  Copy number: High Copy
Gene/Insert
  Gene/Insert name: deGFP
Terms and licenses: Academic/Nonprofit Terms; Industry Terms: Not Available to Industry
How to cite: pBEST-p15A-J23114-deGFP-T500 (125p) was a gift from Richard Murray (Addgene plasmid # 70201 ; http://n2t.net/addgene:70201 ; RRID:Addgene_70201)
