>Addgene plasmid #70201 | pBEST-p15A-J23114-deGFP-T500 (125p) | addgene partial sequence | sequence record 136399 | pBEST-R 5'-TCTCATGTTTGACAGCTTATC-3'
AAGACAGTCATAAGTGCGGCGACGATAGTCATGCCCCGCGCCCACCGGAAGGAGCTGACTGGGTTGAAGG
CTCTCAAGGGCATCGGTCGACACAGAAAAGCCCGCCTTTCGGCGGGCTTTGCTCGAGTTAGATCCCGGCG
GCGGTCACGAACTCCAGCAGGACCATGTGATCGCGCTTCTCGTTGGGGTCTTTGCTCAGGGCGGACTGGG
TGCTCAGGTAGTGGTTGTCGGGCAGCAGCACGGGGCCGTCGCCGATGGGGGTGTTCTGCTGGTAGTGGTC
GGCGAGCTGCACGCTGCCGTCCTCGATGTTGTGGCGGATCTTGAAGTTCACCTTGATGCCGTTCTTCTGC
TTGTCGGCCATGATATAGACGTTGTGGCTGTTGTAGTTGTACTCCAGCTTGTGCCCCAGGATGTTGCCGT
CCTCCTTGAAGTCGATGCCCTTCAGCTCGATGCGGTTCACCAGGGTGTCGCCCTCGAACTTCACCTCGGC
GCGGGTCTTGTAGTTGCCGTCGTCCTTGAAGAAGATGGTGCGCTCCTGGACGTAGCCTTCGGGCATGGCG
GACTTGAAGAAGTCGTGCTGCTTCATGTGGTCGGGGTAGCGGCTGAAGCACTGCACGCCGTAGGTCAGGG
TGGTCACGAGGGTGGGCCAGGGCACGGGCAGCTTGCCGGTGGTGCAGATGAACTTCAGGGTCAGCTTGCC
GTAGGTGGCATCGCCCTCGCCCTCGCCGGACACGCTGAACTTGTGGCCGTTTACGTCGCCGTCCAGCTCG
ACCAGGATGGGAACAACGCCAGTGAAAAGCTCCATGGTATATCTCCTTCTTAAAGTTAAACAAAATTATT
GCTAGCGCTAGCATTGTACCTAGGACTGAGCTAGCCATAAAGCATGCCCAGCGGAACAGCACACACATGT
CGCGGTGGTTACGTCCGTCACGTTCACGCATCAGGCGGA
